Addgene plasmid #56533: rsEGFP2-H2B-6
Purpose: Localization: Nucleus/Histones
Depositing lab: Michael Davidson. Depositing organization: Florida State University, Tallahassee.
Backbone
  Vector backbone: rsEGFP2
  Backbone size w/o insert (bp): 4750
  Vector type: Mammalian Expression
  Selectable markers: Neomycin (select with G418)
Growth in bacteria
  Bacterial resistance: Kanamycin, 50 μg/mL
  Growth temperature: 37°C
  Growth strain: DH5alpha
  Copy number: High Copy
Gene/Insert
  Gene/Insert name: H2B (alt names: Human Histone H2B; NM_021058.3)
  Species: H. sapiens (human)
  Mutation: D26G and V119I in H2B
  Entrez Gene: H2BC11 (a.k.a. H2B/r, H2BFR, H2BJ, HIST1H2BJ)
  Promoter: CMV
  Tag / fusion protein: rsEGFP2
  Cloning method: Unknown
  Sequencing primers: 5′ CMV-F; 3′ SV40pA-R
Terms and licenses: Academic/Nonprofit Terms; Industry Terms
How to cite: rsEGFP2-H2B-6 was a gift from Michael Davidson (Addgene plasmid # 56533)
