[The description below was written by a language model from this plasmid's Addgene catalogue record and pLannotate feature annotations shown in this document.]
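Description:
rsEGFP2-H2B-6 is a mammalian expression plasmid that produces human histone H2B (HIST1H2BJ/H2BC11) fused to the reversibly photoswitchable green fluorescent protein rsEGFP2, so that chromatin in the nucleus is labelled. The backbone is an N1-style fluorescent protein vector of about 5.1 kb. It is propagated in E. coli at high copy from a ColE1/pUC-type origin and also carries an f1 origin. A single Tn5 NeoR/KanR gene is placed behind tandem bacterial (bla-type) and SV40 early promoters and terminated by the HSV TK polyadenylation signal. This gives kanamycin resistance in bacteria and G418 selection in mammalian cells.

The expression cassette is driven by the CMV immediate early enhancer and promoter. A remnant of the multiple cloning site is followed by the H2B coding sequence, a short linker, and then the fluorescent protein open reading frame, so the tag sits at the C-terminus of the histone. The "6" in the name probably refers to the linker length, but the record does not say so. Transcripts end at the SV40 poly(A) signal. The automated annotation labels the fluorescent protein as mClover2, which most likely reflects sequence similarity among GFP derivatives, since the catalogue identifies it as rsEGFP2. The small large T antigen, ble and bGH poly(A) fragments are probably also incidental matches to backbone sequence. The H2B insert carries D26G and V119I substitutions relative to the reference.

The stated purpose is nuclear and histone localization. The construct therefore serves as a chromatin marker for live-cell fluorescence imaging, and the photoswitchable tag suits it to super-resolution methods that rely on reversible on/off switching.
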