Features (pLannotate 1.2.2; 16 found; start..end, strand, type, name):
      2..305     +  enhancer       CMV enhancer: human cytomegalovirus immediate early enhancer
    306..509     +  promoter       CMV promoter: human cytomegalovirus (CMV) immediate early promoter
    532..593     +  misc_feature   MCS (fragment): multiple cloning site
    598..975     +  CDS            H2B: human histone H2B; HIST1H2BJ
    994..1713    +  CDS            mClover2: monomeric derivative of the bright green-yellow fluorescent protein Clover mammalian codon-optimized
   1729..1812    +  CDS            large T antigen (fragment): large T antigen from SV40 (simian virus 40)
   1835..1956    +  polyA_signal   SV40 poly(A) signal: SV40 polyadenylation signal
   1990..2418    -  rep_origin     f1 ori (sequence partly withheld): f1 bacteriophage origin of replication; arrow indicates direction of (+) strand synthesis
   2445..2549    +  promoter       AmpR promoter: bla
   2551..2908    +  promoter       SV40 promoter: SV40 enhancer and early promoter
   2943..3737    +  CDS            NeoR/KanR: aminoglycoside phosphotransferase from Tn5; aph(3')-II (or nptII); confers resistance to neomycin, kanamycin, and G418 (Geneticin®)
   3758..3910    +  CDS            ble (fragment): BLE_KLEPN - Experimental evidence at protein level: Swiss-Prot protein existence level 1. Binding protein with a strong affinity to the bleomycin family of antibiotics. Binds to CL990; an antimitotic-antibiotic compound. From Klebsiella pneumoniae.
   3969..4016    +  polyA_signal   HSV TK poly(A) signal: herpes simplex virus thymidine kinase polyadenylation signal (Cole and Stacy, 1985)
   4107..4123    -  polyA_signal   bGH poly(A) signal (fragment): bovine growth hormone polyadenylation signal
   4345..4933    +  rep_origin     ori: high-copy-number ColE1/pMB1/pBR322/pUC origin of replication
   5048..5106    +  enhancer       CMV enhancer (fragment): human cytomegalovirus immediate early enhancer
>Addgene plasmid #56533 | rsEGFP2-H2B-6 | addgene full sequence | sequence record 356093 | Addgene NGS Result
GCGTTACATAACTTACGGTAAATGGCCCGCCTGGCTGACCGCCCAACGACCCCCGCCCATTGACGTCAAT
AATGACGTATGTTCCCATAGTAACGCCAATAGGGACTTTCCATTGACGTCAATGGGTGGAGTATTTACGG
TAAACTGCCCACTTGGCAGTACATCAAGTGTATCATATGCCAAGTACGCCCCCTATTGACGTCAATGACG
GTAAATGGCCCGCCTGGCATTATGCCCAGTACATGACCTTATGGGACTTTCCTACTTGGCAGTACATCTA
CGTATTAGTCATCGCTATTACCATGGTGATGCGGTTTTGGCAGTACATCAATGGGCGTGGATAGCGGTTT
GACTCACGGGGATTTCCAAGTCTCCACCCCATTGACGTCAATGGGAGTTTGTTTTGGCACCAAAATCAAC
GGGACTTTCCAAAATGTCGTAACAACTCCGCCCCATTGACGCAAATGGGCGGTAGGCGTGTACGGTGGGA
GGTCTATATAAGCAGAGCTGGTTTAGTGAACCGTCAGATCCGCTAGCGCTACCGGACTCAGATCTCGAGC
TCAAGCTTCGAATTCTGCAGTCGACGGTACCGCCACCATGCCAGAGCCAGCGAAGTCTGCTCCCGCCCCG
AAAAAGGGCTCCAAGAAGGCGGTGACTAAGGCGCAGAAGAAAGGCGGCAAGAAGCGCAAGCGCAGCCGCA
AGGAGAGCTATTCCATCTATGTGTACAAGGTTCTGAAGCAGGTCCACCCTGACACCGGCATTTCGTCCAA
GGCCATGGGCATCATGAATTCGTTTGTGAACGACATTTTCGAGCGCATCGCAGGTGAGGCTTCCCGCCTG
GCGCATTACAACAAGCGCTCGACCATCACCTCCAGGGAGATCCAGACGGCCGTGCGCCTGCTGCTGCCTG
GGGAGTTGGCCAAGCACGCCGTGTCCGAGGGTACTAAGGCCATCACCAAGTACACCAGCGCTAAGGATCC
ACCGGTCGCCACCATGGTGAGCAAGGGCGAGGAGCTGTTCACCGGGGTGGTGCCCATCCTGGTCGAGCTG
GACGGCGACGTAAACGGCCACAAGTTCAGCGTCCGCGGCGAGGGCGAGGGCGATGCCACCAACGGCAAGC
TGACCCTGAAGTTCATCTGCACCACCGGCAAGCTGCCCGTGCCCTGGCCCACCCTCGTGACCACCTTCGG
CTACGGCGTGGCCTGCTTCAGCCGCTACCCCGACCACATGAAGCAGCACGACTTCTTCAAGTCCGCCATG
CCCGAAGGCTACGTCCAGGAGCGCACCATCTCTTTCAAGGACGACGGTACCTACAAGACCCGCGCCGAGG
TGAAGTTCGAGGGCGACACCCTGGTGAACCGCATCGAGCTGAAGGGCATCGACTTCAAGGAGGACGGCAA
CATCCTGGGGCACAAGCTGGAGTACAACTTCAACAGCCACTACGTCTATATCACGGCCGACAAGCAGAAG
AACAGCATCAAGGCTAACTTCAAGATCCGCCACAACGTTGAGGACGGCAGCGTGCAGCTCGCCGACCACT
ACCAGCAGAACACCCCCATCGGCGACGGCCCCGTGCTGCTGCCCGACAACCACTACCTGAGCCATCAGTC
CAAGCTGAGCAAAGACCCCAACGAGAAGCGCGATCACATGGTCCTGCTGGAGTTCGTGACCGCCGCCGGG
ATCACTCTCGGCATGGACGAGCTGTACAAGTAAGCGGCCGCGACTCTAGATCATAATCAGCCATACCACA
TTTGTAGAGGTTTTACTTGCTTTAAAAAACCTCCCACACCTCCCCCTGAACCTGAAACATAAAATGAATG
CAATTGTTGTTGTTAACTTGTTTATTGCAGCTTATAATGGTTACAAATAAAGCAATAGCATCACAAATTT
CACAAATAAAGCATTTTTTTCACTGCATTCTAGTTGTGGTTTGTCCAAACTCATCAATGTATCTTAAGGC
GTAAATTGTAAGCGTTAATATTTTGTTAAAATTCGCGTTAAATTTTTGTTAAATCAGCTCATTTTTTAAC
CAATAGGCCGAAATCGGCAAAATCCCTTATAAATCAAAAGAATAGACCGAGATAGGGT
[37 nt withheld, positions 2089-2125]
AAAGAACGTGGACTCCAACGTCAAAGG
[49 nt withheld, positions 2153-2201]
T
[91 nt withheld, positions 2203-2293]
G
[124 nt withheld, positions 2295-2418]
CAGGTGGCACTTTTCGGGGAAATGTGCGCGGAACCCCTATTTGTTTATTTTTCTAAATACATTCAAATAT
GTATCCGCTCATGAGACAATAACCCTGATAAATGCTTCAATAATATTGAAAAAGGAAGAGTCCTGAGGCG
GAAAGAACCAGCTGTGGAATGTGTGTCAGTTAGGGTGTGGAAAGTCCCCAGGCTCCCCAGCAGGCAGAAG
TATGCAAAGCATGCATCTCAATTAGTCAGCAACCAGGTGTGGAAAGTCCCCAGGCTCCCCAGCAGGCAGA
AGTATGCAAAGCATGCATCTCAATTAGTCAGCAACCATAGTCCCGCCCCTAACTCCGCCCATCCCGCCCC
TAACTCCGCCCAGTTCCGCCCATTCTCCGCCCCATGGCTGACTAATTTTTTTTATTTATGCAGAGGCCGA
GGCCGCCTCGGCCTCTGAGCTATTCCAGAAGTAGTGAGGAGGCTTTTTTGGAGGCCTAGGCTTTTGCAAA
GATCGATCAAGAGACAGGATGAGGATCGTTTCGCATGATTGAACAAGATGGATTGCACGCAGGTTCTCCG
GCCGCTTGGGTGGAGAGGCTATTCGGCTATGACTGGGCACAACAGACAATCGGCTGCTCTGATGCCGCCG
TGTTCCGGCTGTCAGCGCAGGGGCGCCCGGTTCTTTTTGTCAAGACCGACCTGTCCGGTGCCCTGAATGA
ACTGCAAGACGAGGCAGCGCGGCTATCGTGGCTGGCCACGACGGGCGTTCCTTGCGCAGCTGTGCTCGAC
GTTGTCACTGAAGCGGGAAGGGACTGGCTGCTATTGGGCGAAGTGCCGGGGCAGGATCTCCTGTCATCTC
ACCTTGCTCCTGCCGAGAAAGTATCCATCATGGCTGATGCAATGCGGCGGCTGCATACGCTTGATCCGGC
TACCTGCCCATTCGACCACCAAGCGAAACATCGCATCGAGCGAGCACGTACTCGGATGGAAGCCGGTCTT
GTCGATCAGGATGATCTGGACGAAGAGCATCAGGGGCTCGCGCCAGCCGAACTGTTCGCCAGGCTCAAGG
CGAGCATGCCCGACGGCGAGGATCTCGTCGTGACCCATGGCGATGCCTGCTTGCCGAATATCATGGTGGA
AAATGGCCGCTTTTCTGGATTCATCGACTGTGGCCGGCTGGGTGTGGCGGACCGCTATCAGGACATAGCG
TTGGCTACCCGTGATATTGCTGAAGAGCTTGGCGGCGAATGGGCTGACCGCTTCCTCGTGCTTTACGGTA
TCGCCGCTCCCGATTCGCAGCGCATCGCCTTCTATCGCCTTCTTGACGAGTTCTTCTGAGCGGGACTCTG
GGGTTCGAAATGACCGACCAAGCGACGCCCAACCTGCCATCACGAGATTTCGATTCCACCGCCGCCTTCT
ATGAAAGGTTGGGCTTCGGAATCGTTTTCCGGGACGCCGGCTGGATGATCCTCCAGCGCGGGGATCTCAT
GCTGGAGTTCTTCGCCCACCCTAGGGGGAGGCTAACTGAAACACGGAAGGAGACAATACCGGAAGGAACC
CGCGCTATGACGGCAATAAAAAGACAGAATAAAACGCACGGTGTTGGGTCGTTTGTTCATAAACGCGGGG
TTCGGTCCCAGGGCTGGCACTCTGTCGATACCCCACCGAGACCCCATTGGGGCCAATACGCCCGCGTTTC
TTCCTTTTCCCCACCCCACCCCCCAAGTTCGGGTGAAGGCCCAGGGCTCGCAGCCAACGTCGGGGCGGCA
GGCCCTGCCATAGCCTCAGGTTACTCATATATACTTTAGATTGATTTAAAACTTCATTTTTAATTTAAAA
GGATCTAGGTGAAGATCCTTTTTGATAATCTCATGACCAAAATCCCTTAACGTGAGTTTTCGTTCCACTG
AGCGTCAGACCCCGTAGAAAAGATCAAAGGATCTTCTTGAGATCCTTTTTTTCTGCGCGTAATCTGCTGC
TTGCAAACAAAAAAACCACCGCTACCAGCGGTGGTTTGTTTGCCGGATCAAGAGCTACCAACTCTTTTTC
CGAAGGTAACTGGCTTCAGCAGAGCGCAGATACCAAATACTGTTCTTCTAGTGTAGCCGTAGTTAGGCCA
CCACTTCAAGAACTCTGTAGCACCGCCTACATACCTCGCTCTGCTAATCCTGTTACCAGTGGCTGCTGCC
AGTGGCGATAAGTCGTGTCTTACCGGGTTGGACTCAAGACGATAGTTACCGGATAAGGCGCAGCGGTCGG
GCTGAACGGGGGGTTCGTGCACACAGCCCAGCTTGGAGCGAACGACCTACACCGAACTGAGATACCTACA
GCGTGAGCTATGAGAAAGCGCCACGCTTCCCGAAGGGAGAAAGGCGGACAGGTATCCGGTAAGCGGCAGG
GTCGGAACAGGAGAGCGCACGAGGGAGCTTCCAGGGGGAAACGCCTGGTATCTTTATAGTCCTGTCGGGT
TTCGCCACCTCTGACTTGAGCGTCGATTTTTGTGATGCTCGTCAGGGGGGCGGAGCCTATGGAAAAACGC
CAGCAACGCGGCCTTTTTACGGTTCCTGGCCTTTTGCTGGCCTTTTGCTCACATGTTCTTTCCTGCGTTA
TCCCCTGATTCTGTGGATAACCGTATTACCGCCATGCATTAGTTATTAATAGTAATCAATTACGGGGTCA
TTAGTTCATAGCCCATATATGGAGTTCC
