>Addgene plasmid #56533 | rsEGFP2-H2B-6 | addgene partial sequence | sequence record 104013 | CMV-F 5'-CGCAAATGGGCGGTAGGCGTG-3'
ACCGTCAGATCCGCTAGCGCTACCGGACTCAGATCTCGAGCTCAAGCTTCGAATTCTGCAGTCGACGGTA
CCGCCACCATGCCAGAGCCAGCGAAGTCTGCTCCCGCCCCGAAAAAGGGCTCCAAGAAGGCGGTGACTAA
GGCGCAGAAGAAAGGCGGCAAGAAGCGCAAGCGCAGCCGCAAGGAGAGCTATTCCATCTATGTGTACAAG
GTTCTGAAGCAGGTCCACCCTGACACCGGCATTTCGTCCAAGGCCATGGGCATCATGAATTCGTTTGTGA
ACGACATTTTCGAGCGCATCGCAGGTGAGGCTTCCCGCCTGGCGCATTACAACAAGCGCTCGACCATCAC
CTCCAGGGAGATCCAGACGGCCGTGCGCCTGCTGCTGCCTGGGGAGTTGGCCAAGCACGCCGTGTCCGAG
GGTACTAAGGCCATCACCAAGTACACCAGCGCTAAGGATCCACCGGTCGCCACCATGGTGAGCAAGGGCG
AGGAGCTGTTCACCGGGGTGGTGCCCATCCTGGTCGAGCTGGACGGCGACGTAAACGGCCACAAGTTCAG
CGTCCGCGGCGAGGGCGAGGGCGATGCCACCAACGGCAAGCTGACCCTGAAGTTCATCTGCACCACCGGC
AAGCTGCCCGTGCCCTGGCCCACCCTCGTGACCACCTTCGGCTACGGCGTGGCCTGCTTCAGCCGCTACC
CCGACCACATGAAGCAGCACGACTTCTTCAAGTCCGCCATGCCCGAAGGCTACGTCCAGGAGCGCACCAT
CTCTTTCAAGGACGACGGTACCTACAAGACCCGCGCCGAGGTG
