>Addgene plasmid #56533 | rsEGFP2-H2B-6 | addgene partial sequence | sequence record 104333 | SV40pA-R 5'-GAAATTTGTGATGCTATTGC-3'
GTTAACAACAACAATTGCATTCATTTTATGTTTCAGGTTCAGGGGGAGGTGTGGGAGGTTTTTTAAAGCA
AGTAAAACCTCTACAAATGTGGTATGGCTGATTATGATCTAGAGTCGCGGCCGCTTACTTGTACAGCTCG
TCCATGCCGAGAGTGATCCCGGCGGCGGTCACGAACTCCAGCAGGACCATGTGATCGCGCTTCTCGTTGG
GGTCTTTGCTCAGCTTGGACTGATGGCTCAGGTAGTGGTTGTCGGGCAGCAGCACGGGGCCGTCGCCGAT
GGGGGTGTTCTGCTGGTAGTGGTCGGCGAGCTGCACGCTGCCGTCCTCAACGTTGTGGCGGATCTTGAAG
TTAGCCTTGATGCTGTTCTTCTGCTTGTCGGCCGTGATATAGACGTAGTGGCTGTTGAAGTTGTACTCCA
GCTTGTGCCCCAGGATGTTGCCGTCCTCCTTGAAGTCGATGCCCTTCAGCTCGATGCGGTTCACCAGGGT
GTCGCCCTCGAACTTCACCTCGGCGCGGGTCTTGTAGGTACCGTCGTCCTTGAAAGAGATGGTGCGCTCC
TGGACGTAGCCTTCGGGCATGGCGGACTTGAAGAAGTCGTGCTGCTTCATGTGGTCGGGGTAGCGGCTGA
AGCAGGCCACGCCGTAGCCGAAGGTGGTCACGAGGGTGGGCCAGGGCACGGGCAGCTTGCCGGTGGTGCA
GATGAACTTCAGGGTCAGCTTGCCGTTGGTGGCATCGCCCTCGCCCTCGCCGCGGACGCTGAACTTGTGG
CCGTTTACGTCGCCGTCCAGCTCGACCAGGATGGGCACCACCCCGGTGAACAGCTCCTCGCCCTTGCTCA
CCATGGTGGCGACCGGTGGATCCTTAGCGCTGGTGTACTTGGTGATGGCCTTAGTACCCTCGGACACGGC
GTGCTTGGCCAACTCC
